Addgene plasmid #131476: pORANGE Cplx2-GFP KI
Purpose: Endogenous tagging of Complexin2: C-terminal (amino acid position: L128)
Depositing lab: Harold MacGillavry. Depositing organization: Utrecht University. Publication: ORANGE: A CRISPR/Cas9-based genome editing toolbox for epitope tagging of endogenous proteins in neurons. Willems J, de Jong APH, Scheefhals N, Mertens E, Catsburg LAE, Poorthuis RB, de Winter F, Verhaagen J, Meye FJ, MacGillavry HD. PLoS Biol. 2020 Apr 10;18(4):e3000665. doi: 10.1371/journal.pbio.3000665. PubMed 32275651.
Backbone
  Vector backbone: pORANGE
  Backbone size w/o insert (bp): 9261
  Vector type: Mammalian Expression
Growth in bacteria
  Bacterial resistance: Ampicillin, 100 μg/mL
  Growth temperature: 37°C
  Growth strain: DH5alpha
  Copy number: High Copy
Gene/Insert
  Gene/Insert name: gRNA and GFP donor
  gRNA/shRNA sequence: GATATCTGCCGGGGCCACTGC
  Species: R. norvegicus (rat)
  Entrez Gene: Cplx2
  Promoter: U6 and Cbh
  Cloning method: Restriction Enzyme; 5′ cloning site Unknown (unknown if destroyed); 3′ cloning site Unknown (unknown if destroyed)
  Sequencing primers: 5′ aaggctgttagagagataattggaa; 3′ cgggccatttaccgtaagtt
Terms and licenses: Academic/Nonprofit Terms; Industry Terms: Not Available to Industry
How to cite: pORANGE Cplx2-GFP KI was a gift from Harold MacGillavry (Addgene plasmid # 131476 ; http://n2t.net/addgene:131476 ; RRID:Addgene_131476)
