[The description below was written by a language model from this plasmid's Addgene catalogue record and pLannotate feature annotations shown in this document.]
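Description:
pORANGE Cplx2-GFP KI is a single-plasmid CRISPR/Cas9 knock-in construct built on the pORANGE mammalian expression backbone, designed to tag the endogenous rat complexin 2 gene (Cplx2) with GFP near the C-terminus of the protein, at amino acid position L128. It is propagated in E. coli as a high-copy plasmid through a ColE1/pUC-type origin with ampicillin selection (AmpR under its own bla promoter). An f1 phage origin and a single annotated AAV2 ITR are also present, apparently backbone remnants; with only one ITR annotated, the record does not support use as an AAV packaging vector.

The plasmid carries three functional units. A human U6 RNA polymerase III promoter drives a guide RNA, made up of the Cplx2-targeting spacer fused to the Streptococcus pyogenes gRNA scaffold. Immediately downstream lies the promoterless EGFP donor, which is intended for integration into the genomic cut site, so that fluorescence reports complexin 2 expressed from its native locus rather than from overexpression. The sequences flanking the donor are not annotated, so the tables do not show how it is released from the plasmid. The third unit is a Cbh promoter (CMV enhancer, chicken β-actin promoter and hybrid CBA/MVM intron) driving S. pyogenes Cas9, which appears to carry an N-terminal HA epitope (annotated only as a 3xHA fragment) and is terminated by a bGH polyadenylation signal. The software annotates Cas9 as N- and C-terminal portions, but these are contiguous and represent one full-length coding sequence.

The two sequence records show the same architecture, although the sequencing-derived one is about 130 nt longer and has a fragmented β-actin promoter annotation. The construct belongs to a toolbox for epitope tagging of endogenous proteins in neurons.
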