Features (pLannotate 1.2.2; 19 found; start..end, strand, type, name):
     62..302     +  promoter       U6 promoter: RNA polymerase III promoter for human U6 snRNA
    332..407     +  misc_RNA       gRNA scaffold: guide RNA scaffold for the Streptococcus pyogenes CRISPR/Cas9 system
    414..457     +  misc_RNA       gRNA scaffold (fragment): guide RNA scaffold for the Streptococcus pyogenes CRISPR/Cas9 system
    535..1251    +  CDS            EGFP: the original enhanced GFP (Yang et al., 1996) mammalian codon-optimized
   1326..1611    +  enhancer       CMV enhancer: human cytomegalovirus immediate early enhancer; contains an 18-bp deletion relative to the standard CMV enhancer
   1613..1890    +  promoter       chicken β-actin promoter: No description available
   1891..2118    +  intron         hybrid intron: hybrid between chicken β-actin (CBA) and minute virus of mice (MMV) introns (Gray et al., 2011)
   2139..2166    +  CDS            3xHA (fragment): three tandem HA epitope tags
   2199..3914    +  CDS            Cas9(N): N-terminal portion of Streptococcus pyogenes Cas9 (Zetsche et al., 2015)
   3801..6299    +  CDS            Cas9(C): C-terminal portion of Streptococcus pyogenes Cas9 (Zetsche et al., 2015)
   6369..6480    +  polyA_signal   bGH poly(A) signal: bovine growth hormone polyadenylation signal
   6585..6725    +  repeat_region  AAV2 ITR: inverted terminal repeat of adeno-associated virus serotype 2 inverted
   6730..6781    -  misc_feature   bom (fragment): basis of mobility region from pBR322
   6800..7255    +  rep_origin     f1 ori (sequence partly withheld): f1 bacteriophage origin of replication; arrow indicates direction of (+) strand synthesis
   7256..7305    -  misc_feature   bom (fragment): basis of mobility region from pBR322
   7407..7442    -  CDS            rop (fragment): Rop protein, which maintains plasmids at low copy number; rop
   7537..7641    +  promoter       AmpR promoter: bla
   7642..8502    +  CDS            AmpR: β-lactamase; bla; confers resistance to ampicillin, carbenicillin, and related antibiotics
   8673..9261    +  rep_origin     ori: high-copy-number ColE1/pMB1/pBR322/pUC origin of replication
>Addgene plasmid #131476 | pORANGE Cplx2-GFP KI | depositor full sequence | sequence record 252047 | pORANGE Cplx2-GFP KI sequence 9261 bps
AACGCCAGCAACGCGGCCTTTTTACGGTTCCTGGCCTTTTGCTGGCCTTTTGCTCACATGTGAGGGCCTA
TTTCCCATGATTCCTTCATATTTGCATATACGATACAAGGCTGTTAGAGAGATAATTGGAATTAATTTGA
CTGTAAACACAAAGATATTAGTACAAAATACGTGACGTAGAAAGTAATAATTTCTTGGGTAGTTTGCAGT
TTTAAAATTATGTTTTAAAATGGACTATCATATGCTTACCGTAACTTGAAAGTATTTCGATTTCTTGGCT
TTATATATCTTGTGGAAAGGACGAAACACCGATATCTGCCGGGGCCACTGCGTTTTAGAGCTAGAAATAG
CAAGTTAAAATAAGGCTAGTCCGTTATCAACTTGAAAAAGTGGCACCGAGTCGGTGCTTTTTTGTTTTAG
AGCTAGAAATAGCAAGTTAAAATAAGGCTAGTCCGTTTTTAGCGCGTGCGCCAATTCTGCAGACAAATGG
CTCTAGAAGCTTCCCGCAGTGGCCCCGGCAGATATGGCTCAGGAGTGAGCAAGGGCGAGGAGCTGTTCAC
CGGGGTGGTGCCCATCCTGGTCGAGCTGGACGGCGACGTAAACGGCCACAAGTTCAGCGTGTCCGGCGAG
GGCGAGGGCGATGCCACCTACGGCAAGCTGACCCTGAAGTTCATCTGCACCACCGGCAAGCTGCCCGTGC
CCTGGCCCACCCTCGTGACCACCCTGACCTACGGCGTGCAGTGCTTCAGCCGCTACCCCGACCACATGAA
GCAGCACGACTTCTTCAAGTCCGCCATGCCCGAAGGCTACGTCCAGGAGCGCACCATCTTCTTCAAGGAC
GACGGCAACTACAAGACCCGCGCCGAGGTGAAGTTCGAGGGCGACACCCTGGTGAACCGCATCGAGCTGA
AGGGCATCGACTTCAAGGAGGACGGCAACATCCTGGGGCACAAGCTGGAGTACAACTACAACAGCCACAA
CGTCTATATCATGGCCGACAAGCAGAAGAACGGCATCAAGGTGAACTTCAAGATCCGCCACAACATCGAG
GACGGCAGCGTGCAGCTCGCCGACCACTACCAGCAGAACACCCCCATCGGCGACGGCCCCGTGCTGCTGC
CCGACAACCACTACCTGAGCACCCAGTCCGCCCTGAGCAAAGACCCCAACGAGAAGCGCGATCACATGGT
CCTGCTGGAGTTCGTGACCGCCGCCGGGATCACTCTCGGCATGGACGAGCTGTACAAGTAATGGCGGACC
CGCAGTGGCCCCGGCAGATATCTCGAGGATCCTAGGACGCGTCCTAGGACGCGTCCAGAGGTACCCGTTA
CATAACTTACGGTAAATGGCCCGCCTGGCTGACCGCCCAACGACCCCCGCCCATTGACGTCAATAGTAAC
GCCAATAGGGACTTTCCATTGACGTCAATGGGTGGAGTATTTACGGTAAACTGCCCACTTGGCAGTACAT
CAAGTGTATCATATGCCAAGTACGCCCCCTATTGACGTCAATGACGGTAAATGGCCCGCCTGGCATTGTG
CCCAGTACATGACCTTATGGGACTTTCCTACTTGGCAGTACATCTACGTATTAGTCATCGCTATTACCAT
GGTCGAGGTGAGCCCCACGTTCTGCTTCACTCTCCCCATCTCCCCCCCCTCCCCACCCCCAATTTTGTAT
TTATTTATTTTTTAATTATTTTGTGCAGCGATGGGGGCGGGGGGGGGGGGGGGGCGCGCGCCAGGCGGGG
CGGGGCGGGGCGAGGGGCGGGGCGGGGCGAGGCGGAGAGGTGCGGCGGCAGCCAATCAGAGCGGCGCGCT
CCGAAAGTTTCCTTTTATGGCGAGGCGGCGGCGGCGGCGGCCCTATAAAAAGCGAAGCGCGCGGCGGGCG
GGAGTCGCTGCGCGCTGCCTTCGCCCCGTGCCCCGCTCCGCCGCCGCCTCGCGCCGCCCGCCCCGGCTCT
GACTGACCGCGTTACTCCCACAGGTGAGCGGGCGGGACGGCCCTTCTCCTCCGGGCTGTAATTAGCTGAG
CAAGAGGTAAGGGTTTAAGGGATGGTTGGTTGGTGGGGTATTAATGTTTAATTACCTGGAGCACCTGCCT
GAAATCACTTTTTTTCAGGTTGGACCGGTGCCACCATGTACCCATACGATGTTCCAGATTACGCTTCGCC
GAAGAAAAAGCGCAAGGTCGAAGCGTCCGACAAGAAGTACAGCATCGGCCTGGACATCGGCACCAACTCT
GTGGGCTGGGCCGTGATCACCGACGAGTACAAGGTGCCCAGCAAGAAATTCAAGGTGCTGGGCAACACCG
ACCGGCACAGCATCAAGAAGAACCTGATCGGAGCCCTGCTGTTCGACAGCGGCGAAACAGCCGAGGCCAC
CCGGCTGAAGAGAACCGCCAGAAGAAGATACACCAGACGGAAGAACCGGATCTGCTATCTGCAAGAGATC
TTCAGCAACGAGATGGCCAAGGTGGACGACAGCTTCTTCCACAGACTGGAAGAGTCCTTCCTGGTGGAAG
AGGATAAGAAGCACGAGCGGCACCCCATCTTCGGCAACATCGTGGACGAGGTGGCCTACCACGAGAAGTA
CCCCACCATCTACCACCTGAGAAAGAAACTGGTGGACAGCACCGACAAGGCCGACCTGCGGCTGATCTAT
CTGGCCCTGGCCCACATGATCAAGTTCCGGGGCCACTTCCTGATCGAGGGCGACCTGAACCCCGACAACA
GCGACGTGGACAAGCTGTTCATCCAGCTGGTGCAGACCTACAACCAGCTGTTCGAGGAAAACCCCATCAA
CGCCAGCGGCGTGGACGCCAAGGCCATCCTGTCTGCCAGACTGAGCAAGAGCAGACGGCTGGAAAATCTG
ATCGCCCAGCTGCCCGGCGAGAAGAAGAATGGCCTGTTCGGCAACCTGATTGCCCTGAGCCTGGGCCTGA
CCCCCAACTTCAAGAGCAACTTCGACCTGGCCGAGGATGCCAAACTGCAGCTGAGCAAGGACACCTACGA
CGACGACCTGGACAACCTGCTGGCCCAGATCGGCGACCAGTACGCCGACCTGTTTCTGGCCGCCAAGAAC
CTGTCCGACGCCATCCTGCTGAGCGACATCCTGAGAGTGAACACCGAGATCACCAAGGCCCCCCTGAGCG
CCTCTATGATCAAGAGATACGACGAGCACCACCAGGACCTGACCCTGCTGAAAGCTCTCGTGCGGCAGCA
GCTGCCTGAGAAGTACAAAGAGATTTTCTTCGACCAGAGCAAGAACGGCTACGCCGGCTACATTGACGGC
GGAGCCAGCCAGGAAGAGTTCTACAAGTTCATCAAGCCCATCCTGGAAAAGATGGACGGCACCGAGGAAC
TGCTCGTGAAGCTGAACAGAGAGGACCTGCTGCGGAAGCAGCGGACCTTCGACAACGGCAGCATCCCCCA
CCAGATCCACCTGGGAGAGCTGCACGCCATTCTGCGGCGGCAGGAAGATTTTTACCCATTCCTGAAGGAC
AACCGGGAAAAGATCGAGAAGATCCTGACCTTCCGCATCCCCTACTACGTGGGCCCTCTGGCCAGGGGAA
ACAGCAGATTCGCCTGGATGACCAGAAAGAGCGAGGAAACCATCACCCCCTGGAACTTCGAGGAAGTGGT
GGACAAGGGCGCTTCCGCCCAGAGCTTCATCGAGCGGATGACCAACTTCGATAAGAACCTGCCCAACGAG
AAGGTGCTGCCCAAGCACAGCCTGCTGTACGAGTACTTCACCGTGTATAACGAGCTGACCAAAGTGAAAT
ACGTGACCGAGGGAATGAGAAAGCCCGCCTTCCTGAGCGGCGAGCAGAAAAAGGCCATCGTGGACCTGCT
GTTCAAGACCAACCGGAAAGTGACCGTGAAGCAGCTGAAAGAGGACTACTTCAAGAAAATCGAGTGCTTC
GACTCCGTGGAAATCTCCGGCGTGGAAGATCGGTTCAACGCCTCCCTGGGCACATACCACGATCTGCTGA
AAATTATCAAGGACAAGGACTTCCTGGACAATGAGGAAAACGAGGACATTCTGGAAGATATCGTGCTGAC
CCTGACACTGTTTGAGGACAGAGAGATGATCGAGGAACGGCTGAAAACCTATGCCCACCTGTTCGACGAC
AAAGTGATGAAGCAGCTGAAGCGGCGGAGATACACCGGCTGGGGCAGGCTGAGCCGGAAGCTGATCAACG
GCATCCGGGACAAGCAGTCCGGCAAGACAATCCTGGATTTCCTGAAGTCCGACGGCTTCGCCAACAGAAA
CTTCATGCAGCTGATCCACGACGACAGCCTGACCTTTAAAGAGGACATCCAGAAAGCCCAGGTGTCCGGC
CAGGGCGATAGCCTGCACGAGCACATTGCCAATCTGGCCGGCAGCCCCGCCATTAAGAAGGGCATCCTGC
AGACAGTGAAGGTGGTGGACGAGCTCGTGAAAGTGATGGGCCGGCACAAGCCCGAGAACATCGTGATCGA
AATGGCCAGAGAGAACCAGACCACCCAGAAGGGACAGAAGAACAGCCGCGAGAGAATGAAGCGGATCGAA
GAGGGCATCAAAGAGCTGGGCAGCCAGATCCTGAAAGAACACCCCGTGGAAAACACCCAGCTGCAGAACG
AGAAGCTGTACCTGTACTACCTGCAGAATGGGCGGGATATGTACGTGGACCAGGAACTGGACATCAACCG
GCTGTCCGACTACGATGTGGACCATATCGTGCCTCAGAGCTTTCTGAAGGACGACTCCATCGACAACAAG
GTGCTGACCAGAAGCGACAAGAACCGGGGCAAGAGCGACAACGTGCCCTCCGAAGAGGTCGTGAAGAAGA
TGAAGAACTACTGGCGGCAGCTGCTGAACGCCAAGCTGATTACCCAGAGAAAGTTCGACAATCTGACCAA
GGCCGAGAGAGGCGGCCTGAGCGAACTGGATAAGGCCGGCTTCATCAAGAGACAGCTGGTGGAAACCCGG
CAGATCACAAAGCACGTGGCACAGATCCTGGACTCCCGGATGAACACTAAGTACGACGAGAATGACAAGC
TGATCCGGGAAGTGAAAGTGATCACCCTGAAGTCCAAGCTGGTGTCCGATTTCCGGAAGGATTTCCAGTT
TTACAAAGTGCGCGAGATCAACAACTACCACCACGCCCACGACGCCTACCTGAACGCCGTCGTGGGAACC
GCCCTGATCAAAAAGTACCCTAAGCTGGAAAGCGAGTTCGTGTACGGCGACTACAAGGTGTACGACGTGC
GGAAGATGATCGCCAAGAGCGAGCAGGAAATCGGCAAGGCTACCGCCAAGTACTTCTTCTACAGCAACAT
CATGAACTTTTTCAAGACCGAGATTACCCTGGCCAACGGCGAGATCCGGAAGCGGCCTCTGATCGAGACA
AACGGCGAAACCGGGGAGATCGTGTGGGATAAGGGCCGGGATTTTGCCACCGTGCGGAAAGTGCTGAGCA
TGCCCCAAGTGAATATCGTGAAAAAGACCGAGGTGCAGACAGGCGGCTTCAGCAAAGAGTCTATCCTGCC
CAAGAGGAACAGCGATAAGCTGATCGCCAGAAAGAAGGACTGGGACCCTAAGAAGTACGGCGGCTTCGAC
AGCCCCACCGTGGCCTATTCTGTGCTGGTGGTGGCCAAAGTGGAAAAGGGCAAGTCCAAGAAACTGAAGA
GTGTGAAAGAGCTGCTGGGGATCACCATCATGGAAAGAAGCAGCTTCGAGAAGAATCCCATCGACTTTCT
GGAAGCCAAGGGCTACAAAGAAGTGAAAAAGGACCTGATCATCAAGCTGCCTAAGTACTCCCTGTTCGAG
CTGGAAAACGGCCGGAAGAGAATGCTGGCCTCTGCCGGCGAACTGCAGAAGGGAAACGAACTGGCCCTGC
CCTCCAAATATGTGAACTTCCTGTACCTGGCCAGCCACTATGAGAAGCTGAAGGGCTCCCCCGAGGATAA
TGAGCAGAAACAGCTGTTTGTGGAACAGCACAAGCACTACCTGGACGAGATCATCGAGCAGATCAGCGAG
TTCTCCAAGAGAGTGATCCTGGCCGACGCTAATCTGGACAAAGTGCTGTCCGCCTACAACAAGCACCGGG
ATAAGCCCATCAGAGAGCAGGCCGAGAATATCATCCACCTGTTTACCCTGACCAATCTGGGAGCCCCTGC
CGCCTTCAAGTACTTTGACACCACCATCGACCGGAAGAGGTACACCAGCACCAAAGAGGTGCTGGACGCC
ACCCTGATCCACCAGAGCATCACCGGCCTGTACGAGACACGGATCGACCTGTCTCAGCTGGGAGGCGACA
GCCCCAAGAAGAAGAGAAAGGTGGAGGCCAGCTAAGAATTCTAACTAGAGCTCGCTGATCAGCCTCGACT
GTGCCTTCTAGTTGCCAGCCATCTGTTGTTTGCCCCTCCCCCGTGCCTTCCTTGACCCTGGAAGGTGCCA
CTCCCACTGTCCTTTCCTAATAAAATGAGGAAATTGCATCGCATTGTCTGAGTAGGTGTCATTCTATTCT
GGGGGGTGGGGTGGGGCAGGACAGCAAGGGGGAGGATTGGGAAGAGAATAGCAGGCATGCTGGGGAGCGG
CCGCAGGAACCCCTAGTGATGGAGTTGGCCACTCCCTCTCTGCGCGCTCGCTCGCTCACTGAGGCCGGGC
GACCAAAGGTCGCCCGACGCCCGGGCTTTGCCCGGGCGGCCTCAGTGAGCGAGCGAGCGCGCAGCTGCCT
GCAGGGGCGCCTGATGCGGTATTTTCTCCTTACGCATCTGTGCGGTATTTCACACCGCATA
[95 nt withheld, positions 6782-6876]
T
[46 nt withheld, positions 6878-6923]
C
[141 nt withheld, positions 6925-7065]
CCTTTGACGTTGGAGTCCACGTTCTTT
[37 nt withheld, positions 7093-7129]
ACTCTATCTCGGGCTATTCTTTTGATTTATAAGGGATTTTGCCGATTTCGGTCTATTGGTTAAAAAATGA
GCTGATTTAACAAAAATTTAACGCGAATTTTAACAAAATATTAACGTTTACAATTTTATGGTGCACTCTC
AGTACAATCTGCTCTGATGCCGCATAGTTAAGCCAGCCCCGACACCCGCCAACACCCGCTGACGCGCCCT
GACGGGCTTGTCTGCTCCCGGCATCCGCTTACAGACAAGCTGTGACCGTCTCCGGGAGCTGCATGTGTCA
GAGGTTTTCACCGTCATCACCGAAACGCGCGAGACGAAAGGGCCTCGTGATACGCCTATTTTTATAGGTT
AATGTCATGATAATAATGGTTTCTTAGACGTCAGGTGGCACTTTTCGGGGAAATGTGCGCGGAACCCCTA
TTTGTTTATTTTTCTAAATACATTCAAATATGTATCCGCTCATGAGACAATAACCCTGATAAATGCTTCA
ATAATATTGAAAAAGGAAGAGTATGAGTATTCAACATTTCCGTGTCGCCCTTATTCCCTTTTTTGCGGCA
TTTTGCCTTCCTGTTTTTGCTCACCCAGAAACGCTGGTGAAAGTAAAAGATGCTGAAGATCAGTTGGGTG
CACGAGTGGGTTACATCGAACTGGATCTCAACAGCGGTAAGATCCTTGAGAGTTTTCGCCCCGAAGAACG
TTTTCCAATGATGAGCACTTTTAAAGTTCTGCTATGTGGCGCGGTATTATCCCGTATTGACGCCGGGCAA
GAGCAACTCGGTCGCCGCATACACTATTCTCAGAATGACTTGGTTGAGTACTCACCAGTCACAGAAAAGC
ATCTTACGGATGGCATGACAGTAAGAGAATTATGCAGTGCTGCCATAACCATGAGTGATAACACTGCGGC
CAACTTACTTCTGACAACGATCGGAGGACCGAAGGAGCTAACCGCTTTTTTGCACAACATGGGGGATCAT
GTAACTCGCCTTGATCGTTGGGAACCGGAGCTGAATGAAGCCATACCAAACGACGAGCGTGACACCACGA
TGCCTGTAGCAATGGCAACAACGTTGCGCAAACTATTAACTGGCGAACTACTTACTCTAGCTTCCCGGCA
ACAATTAATAGACTGGATGGAGGCGGATAAAGTTGCAGGACCACTTCTGCGCTCGGCCCTTCCGGCTGGC
TGGTTTATTGCTGATAAATCTGGAGCCGGTGAGCGTGGAAGCCGCGGTATCATTGCAGCACTGGGGCCAG
ATGGTAAGCCCTCCCGTATCGTAGTTATCTACACGACGGGGAGTCAGGCAACTATGGATGAACGAAATAG
ACAGATCGCTGAGATAGGTGCCTCACTGATTAAGCATTGGTAACTGTCAGACCAAGTTTACTCATATATA
CTTTAGATTGATTTAAAACTTCATTTTTAATTTAAAAGGATCTAGGTGAAGATCCTTTTTGATAATCTCA
TGACCAAAATCCCTTAACGTGAGTTTTCGTTCCACTGAGCGTCAGACCCCGTAGAAAAGATCAAAGGATC
TTCTTGAGATCCTTTTTTTCTGCGCGTAATCTGCTGCTTGCAAACAAAAAAACCACCGCTACCAGCGGTG
GTTTGTTTGCCGGATCAAGAGCTACCAACTCTTTTTCCGAAGGTAACTGGCTTCAGCAGAGCGCAGATAC
CAAATACTGTTCTTCTAGTGTAGCCGTAGTTAGGCCACCACTTCAAGAACTCTGTAGCACCGCCTACATA
CCTCGCTCTGCTAATCCTGTTACCAGTGGCTGCTGCCAGTGGCGATAAGTCGTGTCTTACCGGGTTGGAC
TCAAGACGATAGTTACCGGATAAGGCGCAGCGGTCGGGCTGAACGGGGGGTTCGTGCACACAGCCCAGCT
TGGAGCGAACGACCTACACCGAACTGAGATACCTACAGCGTGAGCTATGAGAAAGCGCCACGCTTCCCGA
AGGGAGAAAGGCGGACAGGTATCCGGTAAGCGGCAGGGTCGGAACAGGAGAGCGCACGAGGGAGCTTCCA
GGGGGAAACGCCTGGTATCTTTATAGTCCTGTCGGGTTTCGCCACCTCTGACTTGAGCGTCGATTTTTGT
GATGCTCGTCAGGGGGGCGGAGCCTATGGAAA
