Features (pLannotate 1.2.2; 22 found; start..end, strand, type, name):
      5..26      +  promoter       chicken β-actin promoter (fragment): No description available
     60..81      +  promoter       chicken β-actin promoter (fragment): No description available
    133..280     +  promoter       chicken β-actin promoter (fragment): contains a 21-bp deletion relative to the standard chicken β-actin promoter
    281..508     +  intron         hybrid intron: hybrid between chicken β-actin (CBA) and minute virus of mice (MMV) introns (Gray et al., 2011)
    529..556     +  CDS            3xHA (fragment): three tandem HA epitope tags
    589..2190    +  CDS            Cas9(N): N-terminal portion of Streptococcus pyogenes Cas9 (Zetsche et al., 2015)
   2191..4689    +  CDS            Cas9(C): C-terminal portion of Streptococcus pyogenes Cas9 (Zetsche et al., 2015)
   4759..4870    +  polyA_signal   bGH poly(A) signal: bovine growth hormone polyadenylation signal
   4975..5115    +  repeat_region  AAV2 ITR: inverted terminal repeat of adeno-associated virus serotype 2 inverted
   5120..5171    -  misc_feature   bom (fragment): basis of mobility region from pBR322
   5190..5645    +  rep_origin     f1 ori (sequence partly withheld): f1 bacteriophage origin of replication; arrow indicates direction of (+) strand synthesis
   5646..5695    -  misc_feature   bom (fragment): basis of mobility region from pBR322
   5797..5832    -  CDS            rop (fragment): Rop protein, which maintains plasmids at low copy number; rop
   5927..6031    +  promoter       AmpR promoter: bla
   6032..6892    +  CDS            AmpR: β-lactamase; bla; confers resistance to ampicillin, carbenicillin, and related antibiotics
   7063..7651    +  rep_origin     ori: high-copy-number ColE1/pMB1/pBR322/pUC origin of replication
   7713..7953    +  promoter       U6 promoter: RNA polymerase III promoter for human U6 snRNA
   7983..8058    +  misc_RNA       gRNA scaffold: guide RNA scaffold for the Streptococcus pyogenes CRISPR/Cas9 system
   8065..8108    +  misc_RNA       gRNA scaffold (fragment): guide RNA scaffold for the Streptococcus pyogenes CRISPR/Cas9 system
   8186..8902    +  CDS            EGFP: the original enhanced GFP (Yang et al., 1996) mammalian codon-optimized
   8977..9262    +  enhancer       CMV enhancer: human cytomegalovirus immediate early enhancer; contains an 18-bp deletion relative to the standard CMV enhancer
   9264..9384    +  promoter       chicken β-actin promoter (fragment): contains a 21-bp deletion relative to the standard chicken β-actin promoter
>Addgene plasmid #131476 | pORANGE Cplx2-GFP KI | addgene full sequence | sequence record 257129 | Addgene NGS Result
CSSSGGGGGGGGGGGGGGGGGGGGGGGGGGGGGGGGGGGGGGGGGGGGGGGGGGGGGGGGGGGGKGGGGG
GGGGGGGGGGGGGGGGGGGGGGGGGGGGGGGGGGGGGGGGGGGGGGGGGGGGGGGNGCGSGNGGGGGGGG
GGGGGSGGGGSGRGGGGSGGGGCGGGGCGAGGCGGAGAGGTGCGGCGGCAGCCAATCAGAGCGGCGCGCT
CCGAAAGTTTCCTTTTATGGCGAGGCGGCGGCGGCGGCGGCCCTATAAAAAGCGAAGCGCGCGGCGGGCG
GGAGTCGCTGCGCGCTGCCTTCGCCCCGTGCCCCGCTCCGCCGCCGCCTCGCGCCGCCCGCCCCGGCTCT
GACTGACCGCGTTACTCCCACAGGTGAGCGGGCGGGACGGCCCTTCTCCTCCGGGCTGTAATTAGCTGAG
CAAGAGGTAAGGGTTTAAGGGATGGTTGGTTGGTGGGGTATTAATGTTTAATTACCTGGAGCACCTGCCT
GAAATCACTTTTTTTCAGGTTGGACCGGTGCCACCATGTACCCATACGATGTTCCAGATTACGCTTCGCC
GAAGAAAAAGCGCAAGGTCGAAGCGTCCGACAAGAAGTACAGCATCGGCCTGGACATCGGCACCAACTCT
GTGGGCTGGGCCGTGATCACCGACGAGTACAAGGTGCCCAGCAAGAAATTCAAGGTGCTGGGCAACACCG
ACCGGCACAGCATCAAGAAGAACCTGATCGGAGCCCTGCTGTTCGACAGCGGCGAAACAGCCGAGGCCAC
CCGGCTGAAGAGAACCGCCAGAAGAAGATACACCAGACGGAAGAACCGGATCTGCTATCTGCAAGAGATC
TTCAGCAACGAGATGGCCAAGGTGGACGACAGCTTCTTCCACAGACTGGAAGAGTCCTTCCTGGTGGAAG
AGGATAAGAAGCACGAGCGGCACCCCATCTTCGGCAACATCGTGGACGAGGTGGCCTACCACGAGAAGTA
CCCCACCATCTACCACCTGAGAAAGAAACTGGTGGACAGCACCGACAAGGCCGACCTGCGGCTGATCTAT
CTGGCCCTGGCCCACATGATCAAGTTCCGGGGCCACTTCCTGATCGAGGGCGACCTGAACCCCGACAACA
GCGACGTGGACAAGCTGTTCATCCAGCTGGTGCAGACCTACAACCAGCTGTTCGAGGAAAACCCCATCAA
CGCCAGCGGCGTGGACGCCAAGGCCATCCTGTCTGCCAGACTGAGCAAGAGCAGACGGCTGGAAAATCTG
ATCGCCCAGCTGCCCGGCGAGAAGAAGAATGGCCTGTTCGGAAACCTGATTGCCCTGAGCCTGGGCCTGA
CCCCCAACTTCAAGAGCAACTTCGACCTGGCCGAGGATGCCAAACTGCAGCTGAGCAAGGACACCTACGA
CGACGACCTGGACAACCTGCTGGCCCAGATCGGCGACCAGTACGCCGACCTGTTTCTGGCCGCCAAGAAC
CTGTCCGACGCCATCCTGCTGAGCGACATCCTGAGAGTGAACACCGAGATCACCAAGGCCCCCCTGAGCG
CCTCTATGATCAAGAGATACGACGAGCACCACCAGGACCTGACCCTGCTGAAAGCTCTCGTGCGGCAGCA
GCTGCCTGAGAAGTACAAAGAGATTTTCTTCGACCAGAGCAAGAACGGCTACGCCGGCTACATTGACGGC
GGAGCCAGCCAGGAAGAGTTCTACAAGTTCATCAAGCCCATCCTGGAAAAGATGGACGGCACCGAGGAAC
TGCTCGTGAAGCTGAACAGAGAGGACCTGCTGCGGAAGCAGCGGACCTTCGACAACGGCAGCATCCCCCA
CCAGATCCACCTGGGAGAGCTGCACGCCATTCTGCGGCGGCAGGAAGATTTTTACCCATTCCTGAAGGAC
AACCGGGAAAAGATCGAGAAGATCCTGACCTTCCGCATCCCCTACTACGTGGGCCCTCTGGCCAGGGGAA
ACAGCAGATTCGCCTGGATGACCAGAAAGAGCGAGGAAACCATCACCCCCTGGAACTTCGAGGAAGTGGT
GGACAAGGGCGCTTCCGCCCAGAGCTTCATCGAGCGGATGACCAACTTCGATAAGAACCTGCCCAACGAG
AAGGTGCTGCCCAAGCACAGCCTGCTGTACGAGTACTTCACCGTGTATAACGAGCTGACCAAAGTGAAAT
ACGTGACCGAGGGAATGAGAAAGCCCGCCTTCCTGAGCGGCGAGCAGAAAAAGGCCATCGTGGACCTGCT
GTTCAAGACCAACCGGAAAGTGACCGTGAAGCAGCTGAAAGAGGACTACTTCAAGAAAATCGAGTGCTTC
GACTCCGTGGAAATCTCCGGCGTGGAAGATCGGTTCAACGCCTCCCTGGGCACATACCACGATCTGCTGA
AAATTATCAAGGACAAGGACTTCCTGGACAATGAGGAAAACGAGGACATTCTGGAAGATATCGTGCTGAC
CCTGACACTGTTTGAGGACAGAGAGATGATCGAGGAACGGCTGAAAACCTATGCCCACCTGTTCGACGAC
AAAGTGATGAAGCAGCTGAAGCGGCGGAGATACACCGGCTGGGGCAGGCTGAGCCGGAAGCTGATCAACG
GCATCCGGGACAAGCAGTCCGGCAAGACAATCCTGGATTTCCTGAAGTCCGACGGCTTCGCCAACAGAAA
CTTCATGCAGCTGATCCACGACGACAGCCTGACCTTTAAAGAGGACATCCAGAAAGCCCAGGTGTCCGGC
CAGGGCGATAGCCTGCACGAGCACATTGCCAATCTGGCCGGCAGCCCCGCCATTAAGAAGGGCATCCTGC
AGACAGTGAAGGTGGTGGACGAGCTCGTGAAAGTGATGGGCCGGCACAAGCCCGAGAACATCGTGATCGA
AATGGCCAGAGAGAACCAGACCACCCAGAAGGGACAGAAGAACAGCCGCGAGAGAATGAAGCGGATCGAA
GAGGGCATCAAAGAGCTGGGCAGCCAGATCCTGAAAGAACACCCCGTGGAAAACACCCAGCTGCAGAACG
AGAAGCTGTACCTGTACTACCTGCAGAATGGGCGGGATATGTACGTGGACCAGGAACTGGACATCAACCG
GCTGTCCGACTACGATGTGGACCATATCGTGCCTCAGAGCTTTCTGAAGGACGACTCCATCGACAACAAG
GTGCTGACCAGAAGCGACAAGAACCGGGGCAAGAGCGACAACGTGCCCTCCGAAGAGGTCGTGAAGAAGA
TGAAGAACTACTGGCGGCAGCTGCTGAACGCCAAGCTGATTACCCAGAGAAAGTTCGACAATCTGACCAA
GGCCGAGAGAGGCGGCCTGAGCGAACTGGATAAGGCCGGCTTCATCAAGAGACAGCTGGTGGAAACCCGG
CAGATCACAAAGCACGTGGCACAGATCCTGGACTCCCGGATGAACACTAAGTACGACGAGAATGACAAGC
TGATCCGGGAAGTGAAAGTGATCACCCTGAAGTCCAAGCTGGTGTCCGATTTCCGGAAGGATTTCCAGTT
TTACAAAGTGCGCGAGATCAACAACTACCACCACGCCCACGACGCCTACCTGAACGCCGTCGTGGGAACC
GCCCTGATCAAAAAGTACCCTAAGCTGGAAAGCGAGTTCGTGTACGGCGACTACAAGGTGTACGACGTGC
GGAAGATGATCGCCAAGAGCGAGCAGGAAATCGGCAAGGCTACCGCCAAGTACTTCTTCTACAGCAACAT
CATGAACTTTTTCAAGACCGAGATTACCCTGGCCAACGGCGAGATCCGGAAGCGGCCTCTGATCGAGACA
AACGGCGAAACCGGGGAGATCGTGTGGGATAAGGGCCGGGATTTTGCCACCGTGCGGAAAGTGCTGAGCA
TGCCCCAAGTGAATATCGTGAAAAAGACCGAGGTGCAGACAGGCGGCTTCAGCAAAGAGTCTATCCTGCC
CAAGAGGAACAGCGATAAGCTGATCGCCAGAAAGAAGGACTGGGACCCTAAGAAGTACGGCGGCTTCGAC
AGCCCCACCGTGGCCTATTCTGTGCTGGTGGTGGCCAAAGTGGAAAAGGGCAAGTCCAAGAAACTGAAGA
GTGTGAAAGAGCTGCTGGGGATCACCATCATGGAAAGAAGCAGCTTCGAGAAGAATCCCATCGACTTTCT
GGAAGCCAAGGGCTACAAAGAAGTGAAAAAGGACCTGATCATCAAGCTGCCTAAGTACTCCCTGTTCGAG
CTGGAAAACGGCCGGAAGAGAATGCTGGCCTCTGCCGGCGAACTGCAGAAGGGAAACGAACTGGCCCTGC
CCTCCAAATATGTGAACTTCCTGTACCTGGCCAGCCACTATGAGAAGCTGAAGGGCTCCCCCGAGGATAA
TGAGCAGAAACAGCTGTTTGTGGAACAGCACAAGCACTACCTGGACGAGATCATCGAGCAGATCAGCGAG
TTCTCCAAGAGAGTGATCCTGGCCGACGCTAATCTGGACAAAGTGCTGTCCGCCTACAACAAGCACCGGG
ATAAGCCCATCAGAGAGCAGGCCGAGAATATCATCCACCTGTTTACCCTGACCAATCTGGGAGCCCCTGC
CGCCTTCAAGTACTTTGACACCACCATCGACCGGAAGAGGTACACCAGCACCAAAGAGGTGCTGGACGCC
ACCCTGATCCACCAGAGCATCACCGGCCTGTACGAGACACGGATCGACCTGTCTCAGCTGGGAGGCGACA
GCCCCAAGAAGAAGAGAAAGGTGGAGGCCAGCTAAGAATTCTAACTAGAGCTCGCTGATCAGCCTCGACT
GTGCCTTCTAGTTGCCAGCCATCTGTTGTTTGCCCCTCCCCCGTGCCTTCCTTGACCCTGGAAGGTGCCA
CTCCCACTGTCCTTTCCTAATAAAATGAGGAAATTGCATCGCATTGTCTGAGTAGGTGTCATTCTATTCT
GGGGGGTGGGGTGGGGCAGGACAGCAAGGGGGAGGATTGGGAAGAGAATAGCAGGCATGCTGGGGAGCGG
CCGCAGGAACCCCTAGTGATGGAGTTGGCCACTCCCTCTCTGCGCGCTCGCTCGCTCACTGAGGCCGGGC
GACCAAAGGTCGCCCGACGCCCGGGCTTTGCCCGGGCGGCCTCAGTGAGCGAGCGAGCGCGCAGCTGCCT
GCAGGGGCGCCTGATGCGGTATTTTCTCCTTACGCATCTGTGCGGTATTTCACACCGCATA
[95 nt withheld, positions 5172-5266]
T
[46 nt withheld, positions 5268-5313]
C
[141 nt withheld, positions 5315-5455]
CCTTTGACGTTGGAGTCCACGTTCTTT
[37 nt withheld, positions 5483-5519]
ACTCTATCTCGGGCTATTCTTTTGATTTATAAGGGATTTTGCCGATTTCGGTCTATTGGTTAAAAAATGA
GCTGATTTAACAAAAATTTAACGCGAATTTTAACAAAATATTAACGTTTACAATTTTATGGTGCACTCTC
AGTACAATCTGCTCTGATGCCGCATAGTTAAGCCAGCCCCGACACCCGCCAACACCCGCTGACGCGCCCT
GACGGGCTTGTCTGCTCCCGGCATCCGCTTACAGACAAGCTGTGACCGTCTCCGGGAGCTGCATGTGTCA
GAGGTTTTCACCGTCATCACCGAAACGCGCGAGACGAAAGGGCCTCGTGATACGCCTATTTTTATAGGTT
AATGTCATGATAATAATGGTTTCTTAGACGTCAGGTGGCACTTTTCGGGGAAATGTGCGCGGAACCCCTA
TTTGTTTATTTTTCTAAATACATTCAAATATGTATCCGCTCATGAGACAATAACCCTGATAAATGCTTCA
ATAATATTGAAAAAGGAAGAGTATGAGTATTCAACATTTCCGTGTCGCCCTTATTCCCTTTTTTGCGGCA
TTTTGCCTTCCTGTTTTTGCTCACCCAGAAACGCTGGTGAAAGTAAAAGATGCTGAAGATCAGTTGGGTG
CACGAGTGGGTTACATCGAACTGGATCTCAACAGCGGTAAGATCCTTGAGAGTTTTCGCCCCGAAGAACG
TTTTCCAATGATGAGCACTTTTAAAGTTCTGCTATGTGGCGCGGTATTATCCCGTATTGACGCCGGGCAA
GAGCAACTCGGTCGCCGCATACACTATTCTCAGAATGACTTGGTTGAGTACTCACCAGTCACAGAAAAGC
ATCTTACGGATGGCATGACAGTAAGAGAATTATGCAGTGCTGCCATAACCATGAGTGATAACACTGCGGC
CAACTTACTTCTGACAACGATCGGAGGACCGAAGGAGCTAACCGCTTTTTTGCACAACATGGGGGATCAT
GTAACTCGCCTTGATCGTTGGGAACCGGAGCTGAATGAAGCCATACCAAACGACGAGCGTGACACCACGA
TGCCTGTAGCAATGGCAACAACGTTGCGCAAACTATTAACTGGCGAACTACTTACTCTAGCTTCCCGGCA
ACAATTAATAGACTGGATGGAGGCGGATAAAGTTGCAGGACCACTTCTGCGCTCGGCCCTTCCGGCTGGC
TGGTTTATTGCTGATAAATCTGGAGCCGGTGAGCGTGGAAGCCGCGGTATCATTGCAGCACTGGGGCCAG
ATGGTAAGCCCTCCCGTATCGTAGTTATCTACACGACGGGGAGTCAGGCAACTATGGATGAACGAAATAG
ACAGATCGCTGAGATAGGTGCCTCACTGATTAAGCATTGGTAACTGTCAGACCAAGTTTACTCATATATA
CTTTAGATTGATTTAAAACTTCATTTTTAATTTAAAAGGATCTAGGTGAAGATCCTTTTTGATAATCTCA
TGACCAAAATCCCTTAACGTGAGTTTTCGTTCCACTGAGCGTCAGACCCCGTAGAAAAGATCAAAGGATC
TTCTTGAGATCCTTTTTTTCTGCGCGTAATCTGCTGCTTGCAAACAAAAAAACCACCGCTACCAGCGGTG
GTTTGTTTGCCGGATCAAGAGCTACCAACTCTTTTTCCGAAGGTAACTGGCTTCAGCAGAGCGCAGATAC
CAAATACTGTTCTTCTAGTGTAGCCGTAGTTAGGCCACCACTTCAAGAACTCTGTAGCACCGCCTACATA
CCTCGCTCTGCTAATCCTGTTACCAGTGGCTGCTGCCAGTGGCGATAAGTCGTGTCTTACCGGGTTGGAC
TCAAGACGATAGTTACCGGATAAGGCGCAGCGGTCGGGCTGAACGGGGGGTTCGTGCACACAGCCCAGCT
TGGAGCGAACGACCTACACCGAACTGAGATACCTACAGCGTGAGCTATGAGAAAGCGCCACGCTTCCCGA
AGGGAGAAAGGCGGACAGGTATCCGGTAAGCGGCAGGGTCGGAACAGGAGAGCGCACGAGGGAGCTTCCA
GGGGGAAACGCCTGGTATCTTTATAGTCCTGTCGGGTTTCGCCACCTCTGACTTGAGCGTCGATTTTTGT
GATGCTCGTCAGGGGGGCGGAGCCTATGGAAAAACGCCAGCAACGCGGCCTTTTTACGGTTCCTGGCCTT
TTGCTGGCCTTTTGCTCACATGTGAGGGCCTATTTCCCATGATTCCTTCATATTTGCATATACGATACAA
GGCTGTTAGAGAGATAATTGGAATTAATTTGACTGTAAACACAAAGATATTAGTACAAAATACGTGACGT
AGAAAGTAATAATTTCTTGGGTAGTTTGCAGTTTTAAAATTATGTTTTAAAATGGACTATCATATGCTTA
CCGTAACTTGAAAGTATTTCGATTTCTTGGCTTTATATATCTTGTGGAAAGGACGAAACACCGATATCTG
CCGGGGCCACTGCGTTTTAGAGCTAGAAATAGCAAGTTAAAATAAGGCTAGTCCGTTATCAACTTGAAAA
AGTGGCACCGAGTCGGTGCTTTTTTGTTTTAGAGCTAGAAATAGCAAGTTAAAATAAGGCTAGTCCGTTT
TTAGCGCGTGCGCCAATTCTGCAGACAAATGGCTCTAGAAGCTTCCCGCAGTGGCCCCGGCAGATATGGC
TCAGGAGTGAGCAAGGGCGAGGAGCTGTTCACCGGGGTGGTGCCCATCCTGGTCGAGCTGGACGGCGACG
TAAACGGCCACAAGTTCAGCGTGTCCGGCGAGGGCGAGGGCGATGCCACCTACGGCAAGCTGACCCTGAA
GTTCATCTGCACCACCGGCAAGCTGCCCGTGCCCTGGCCCACCCTCGTGACCACCCTGACCTACGGCGTG
CAGTGCTTCAGCCGCTACCCCGACCACATGAAGCAGCACGACTTCTTCAAGTCCGCCATGCCCGAAGGCT
ACGTCCAGGAGCGCACCATCTTCTTCAAGGACGACGGCAACTACAAGACCCGCGCCGAGGTGAAGTTCGA
GGGCGACACCCTGGTGAACCGCATCGAGCTGAAGGGCATCGACTTCAAGGAGGACGGCAACATCCTGGGG
CACAAGCTGGAGTACAACTACAACAGCCACAACGTCTATATCATGGCCGACAAGCAGAAGAACGGCATCA
AGGTGAACTTCAAGATCCGCCACAACATCGAGGACGGCAGCGTGCAGCTCGCCGACCACTACCAGCAGAA
CACCCCCATCGGCGACGGCCCCGTGCTGCTGCCCGACAACCACTACCTGAGCACCCAGTCCGCCCTGAGC
AAAGACCCCAACGAGAAGCGCGATCACATGGTCCTGCTGGAGTTCGTGACCGCCGCCGGGATCACTCTCG
GCATGGACGAGCTGTACAAGTAATGGCGGACCCGCAGTGGCCCCGGCAGATATCTCGAGGATCCTAGGAC
GCGTCCTAGGACGCGTCCAGAGGTACCCGTTACATAACTTACGGTAAATGGCCCGCCTGGCTGACCGCCC
AACGACCCCCGCCCATTGACGTCAATAGTAACGCCAATAGGGACTTTCCATTGACGTCAATGGGTGGAGT
ATTTACGGTAAACTGCCCACTTGGCAGTACATCAAGTGTATCATATGCCAAGTACGCCCCCTATTGACGT
CAATGACGGTAAATGGCCCGCCTGGCATTGTGCCCAGTACATGACCTTATGGGACTTTCCTACTTGGCAG
TACATCTACGTATTAGTCATCGCTATTACCATGGTCGAGGTGAGCCCCACGTTCTGCTTCACTCTCCCCA
TCTCCCCCCCCTCCCCACCCCCAATTTTGTATTTATTTATTTTTTAATTATTTTGTGCAGCGATGGGGGC
GGGGGGGGGGGGGGGCGNNGCGC
